>Addgene plasmid #240503 | pCI_Fsx1-V5_GFPnes | addgene full sequence | sequence record 481500 | Addgene NGS Result
GGTCGACATTGATTATTGACTAGTTATTAATAGTAATCAATTACGGGGTCATTAGTTCATAGCCCATATA
TGGAGTTCCGCGTTACATAACTTACGGTAAATGGCCCGCCTGGCTGACCGCCCAACGACCCCCGCCCATT
GACGTCAATAATGACGTATGTTCCCATAGTAACGCCAATAGGGACTTTCCATTGACGTCAATGGGTGGAG
TATTTACGGTAAACTGCCCACTTGGCAGTACATCAAGTGTATCATATGCCAAGTACGCCCCCTATTGACG
TCAATGACGGTAAATGGCCCGCCTGGCATTATGCCCAGTACATGACCTTATGGGACTTTCCTACTTGGCA
GTACATCTACGTATTAGTCATCGCTATTACCATGGTCGAGGTGAGCCCCACGTTCTGCTTCACTCTCCCC
ATCTCCCCCCCCTCCCCACCCCCAATTTTGTATTTATTTATTTTTTAATTATTTTGTGCAGCGATGGGGG
CGGGGGGGGGGGGGGSGCGCGCCMGGSGGGGSGGGGSGGGGGGRGGGGGGGGGGGGGGNGNGGCGGAGAG
GTGCGGCGGCAGCCAATCAGAGCGGCGCGCTCCGAAAGTTTCCTTTTATGGCGAGGCGGCGGCGGCGGCG
GCCCTATAAAAAGCGAAGCGCGCGGCGGGCGGGAGTCGCTGCGCGCTGCCTTCGCCCCGTGCCCCGCTCC
GCCGCCGCCTCGCGCCGCCCGCCCCGGCTCTGACTGACCGCGTTACTCCCACAGGTGAGCGGGCGGGACG
GCCCTTCTCCTCCGGGCTGTAATTAGCGCTTGGTTTAATGACGGCTTGTTTCTTTTCTGTGGCTGCGTGA
AAGCCTTGAGGGGCTCCGGGAGGGCCCTTTGTGCGGGGGGAGCGGCTCGGGGGGTGCGTGCGTGTGTGTG
TGCGTGGGGAGCGCCGCGTGCGGCTCCGCGCTGCCCGGCGGCTGTGAGCGCTGCGGGCGCGGCGCGGGGC
TTTGTGCGCTCCGCAGTGTGCGCGAGGGGAGCGCGGCCGGGGGCGGTGCCCCGCGGTGCGGGGGGGGCTG
CGAGGGGAACAAAGGCTGCGTGCGGGGTGTGTGCGTGGGGGGGTGAGCAGGGGGTGTGGGCGCGTCGGTC
GGGCTGCAACCCCCCCTGCACCCCCCTCCCCGAGTTGCTGAGCACGGCCCGGCTTCGGGTGCGGGGCTCC
GTACGGGGCGTGGCGCGGGGCTCGCCGTGCCGGGCGGGGGGTGGCGGCAGGTGGGGGTGCCGGGCGGGGC
GGGGCCGCCTCGGGCCGGGGRGGGCTCGGGGGRGGGGCGCGGCGGCCCCCGGAGCGCCGGCGGCTGTCGA
GGCGCGGCGAGCCGCAGCCATTGCCTTTTATGGTAATCGTGCGAGAGGGCGCAGGGACTTCCTTTGTCCC
AAATCTGTGCGGAGCCGAAATCTGGGAGGCGCCGCCGCACCCCCTCTAGCGGGCGCGGGGCGAAGCGGTG
CGGCGCCGGCAGGAAGGAAATGGGCGGGGAGGGCCTTCGTGCGTCGCCGCGCCGCCGTCCCCTTCTCCCT
CTCCAGCCTCGGGGCTGTCCGCGGGGGGACGGCTGCCTTCGGGGGGGACGGGGCAGGGCGGGGTTCGGCT
TCTGGCGTGTGACCGGCGGCTCTAGAGCCTCTGCTAACCATGTTCATGCCTTCTTCTTTTTCCTACAGCT
CCTGGGCAACGTGCTGGTTATTGTGCTGTCTCATCATTTTGGCAAAGAATTGCTCGAGAGTTCGAAGCCT
TAAGTACGCGTAGGCGCGCCTTAATTAACGTTTAAACGCTAGCGGTACCATGAGACGTGCAGCATTGATT
CTGGCTTTCGTACTGTTCATCGGTCTTTCCTCGGCTACTGTTACCTCGGCTGATTCAATCACGTATAACT
CTGGAACCAGCGAGTTCTTCGACGGAGATGTCTTTGCAATAGAGGTAACCGCTGACCAGTCGACTGATGA
GATAGATATCTACCTCGGTGCTTCTGAGCTTTCGGAAAAGACGGACGGCGAGGTCAACCAGGACCTCAGT
ATTGAGTTCACGCACCAGGATTCCAAGCTGAAGTATTCTACTTCGACTTCTGACGAGCTACGGGACATTG
TCACTCTTACAACTTACTACGAGGACGGGTTTGACACGGAGCAGGATGCTATAGACGCCATCAAATCAGA
CTGTTACGATCTGAATCAGAACGGGAATGGAAGCGGAAGGTACAGCAGGTACTACTCAGTTACATCTCCT
GTCTATGATTACGAGATCTATTGTTTCCAGAAGAACGAGAAACTGGCTACTCCAGCATACATAGACAACC
CGGATGAGATCTTCACTGCAAAGGCTGAGCTACAGGCCGGTGACAAGACGATTCAGTCAGCTACATTGTC
TAACGGTGACGCCGGAGACGGAACAGTCACTGACCTCGGTGACTCAAAGATTAGCTGGAACGGGAACCTG
GATTTAGGAGCTTCTGAACCGGAGAATAGCCGAGTCATTGCTTTGTACTCGAATGATTTTGAGAACGGGT
GGAGGATCGGCAATAAGCAGTCGTACGAGGACTACAAGACGTTCATCGGTGGCGGGGATGCCTACGATCT
CCTGATTGACTGGCAGGACGGGACTTACACCGCCTCTGAAGTAGAGGATGAGCTGGTGAATACTGATGCG
AACCAGGCTGTTGAGGAGGCCAGTTCTAGCACGACAGACTTGGTGAACGCGAAGGTTAAGGACTCGTCTC
TTGACACCGGTTCGTTCGTGTATGATACCCCTGAGCTGCTTTCCTACCCGTCCTTCACAGTCTACGTCGA
TGCCGGAGAAAACGGATACATCGAGGTAACGAAGCCGACTGGTGACCCCGATATCATCTCCACTTCATCT
ACAGAAATTAAGGAGGGAGATGAGGGAACTGTAACCGCCACCGTTGAGAATGTCGGAGATGGTGAGGGCG
AGTTCTCTGGAAGGCTTTCCAGCTGCGGTGAAGGCTTCAGTATTGTCGACGACCAGAATACGAAGAATGT
GGGTGCCGGAGAATCGGTGACATACAGTTTTGATGTCGCTTTCAGTTCTGTCAGCAGTGAGTCGAAGGAG
ATCTCGGGCAGCTGCACGTTCGAGGTGAACGGCGTCGAGTCCAGTGATTCCACCAGTGTTTCTGTGACCG
GTATCCAGCAGAGTGAGTGTAATCCAGGCGATCAGAGACGGGAAAAGAATGAGAATGACCGCTGGGAGAT
CTACACCTGCCAGGACAACGGCCTGACCTACGAATATGATGTAACTTGTGCAGAGGACGAGAAGGCTGTA
GCTCAGGGAGATAACCAGTTTTCCTGTGAGAAACAGGACGATGATTCAGGTGGCGGAGACAACACTGGAT
CTGACTCCGGACTGTTCTCGAATCTGTTCGGAGGTTCTGGTTCCGGAGATCTGCTTACACAGGTTCACAC
AGCTCTGTCTATCCTCGCGGGGCTTGTTGCAGGCTTCTTCGGTTATAGAGGAGCCCGATGGATTCACGGC
GAGACTGATATAAAAGGAGGCTTCAAGCTGGAGTCCCGGAACGTAAGCCGTGTTAAGAGAGGTAGTCCTG
TAGCCGGTATTGTCGGAGCTGTACTCGGGTTTGTCGTAGGATACGGTGTTGCCTCAGTCTTCCATCCAGT
AGTTCAGATTATAGTGGTTCTGGGAATTGCTGTTGGCTTGTACTATTTCAGGCTAGAGGGCCCGCGGTTC
GAAGGTAAGCCTATCCCTAACCCTCTCCTCGGTCTCGATTCTACGCGTACCGGTCATCATCACCATCACC
ATTAGCCCGGGGGATCCGCCCCTCTCCCTCCCCCCCCCCTAACGTTACTGGCCGAAGCCGCTTGGAATAA
GGCCGGTGTGCGTTTGTCTATATGTTATTTTCCACCATATTGCCGTCTTTTGGCAATGTGAGGGCCCGGA
AACCTGGCCCTGTCTTCTTGACGAGCATTCCTAGGGGTCTTTCCCCTCTCGCCAAAGGAATGCAAGGTCT
GTTGAATGTCGTGAAGGAAGCAGTTCCTCTGGAAGCTTCTTGAAGACAAACAACGTCTGTAGCGACCCTT
TGCAGGCAGCGGAACCCCCCACCTGGCGACAGGTGCCTCTGCGGCCAAAAGCCACGTGTATAAGATACAC
CTGCAAAGGCGGCACAACCCCAGTGCCACGTTGTGAGTTGGATAGTTGTGGAAAGAGTCAAATGGCTCTC
CTCAAGCGTATTCAACAAGGGGCTGAAGGATGCCCAGAAGGTACCCCATTGTATGGGATCTGATCTGGGG
CCTCGGTACACATGCTTTACATGTGTTTAGTCGAGGTTAAAAAAACGTCTAGGCCCCCCGAACCACGGGG
ACGTGGTTTTCCTTTGAAAAACACGATGATAATATGGCCACAACCATGGTGAGCAAGGGCGAGGAGCTGT
TCACCGGGGTGGTGCCCATCCTGGTCGAGCTGGACGGCGACGTAAACGGCCACAAGTTCAGCGTGTCCGG
CGAGGGCGAGGGCGATGCCACCTACGGCAAGCTGACCCTGAAGTTCATCTGCACCACCGGCAAGCTGCCC
GTGCCCTGGCCCACCCTCGTGACCACCCTGACCTACGGCGTGCAGTGCTTCAGCCGCTACCCCGACCACA
TGAAGCAGCACGACTTCTTCAAGTCCGCCATGCCCGAAGGCTACGTCCAGGAGCGCACCATCTTCTTCAA
GGACGACGGCAACTACAAGACCCGCGCCGAGGTGAAGTTCGAGGGCGACACCCTGGTGAACCGCATCGAG
CTGAAGGGCATCGACTTCAAGGAGGACGGCAACATCCTGGGGCACAAGCTGGAGTACAACTACAACAGCC
ACAACGTCTATATCATGGCCGACAAGCAGAAGAACGGCATCAAGGTGAACTTCAAGATCCGCCACAACAT
CGAGGACGGCAGCGTGCAGCTCGCCGACCACTACCAGCAGAACACCCCCATCGGCGACGGCCCCGTGCTG
CTGCCCGACAACCACTACCTGAGCACCCAGTCCGCCCTGAGCAAAGACCCCAACGAGAAGCGCGATCACA
TGGTCCTGCTGGAGTTCGTGACCGCCGCCGGGATCACTCTCGGCATGGACGAGCTGTACATGAGCGGCGG
CCTGCAGAAGAAGCTGGAGGAGCTGGAGCTGGACTAATGTACAAGTAAAGCGGCCGGCCGCCAGCACAGT
GGTCGATCGACCAATGCCCTGGCTCACAAATACCACTGAGATCTTTTTCCCTCTGCCAAAAATTATGGGG
ACATCATGAAGCCCCTTGAGCATCTGACTTCTGGCTAATAAAGGAAATTTATTTTCATTGCAATAGTGTG
TTGGAATTTTTTGTGTCTCTCACTCGGAAGGACATATGGGAGGGCAAATCATTTAAAACATCAGAATGAG
TATTTGGTTTAGAGTTTGGCAACATATGCCCATATGCTGGCTGCCATGAACAAAGGTTGGCTATAAAGAG
GTCATCAGTATATGAAACAGCCCCCTGCTGTCCATTCCTTATTCCATAGAAAAGCCTTGACTTGAGGTTA
GATTTTTTTTATATTTTGTTTTGTGTTATTTTTTTCTTTAACATCCCTAAAATTTTCCTTACATGTTTTA
CTAGCCAGATTTTTCCTCCTCTCCTGACTACTCCCAGTCATAGCTGTCCCTCTTCTCTTATGGAGATCCC
TCGACCTGCACCGTCGACCAGCTGGTCGACGGTGCACCGTCGACCAGCTTGGCGTAATCATGGTCATAGC
TGTTTCCTGTGTGAAATTGTTATCCGCTCACAATTCCACACAACATACGAGCCGGAAGCATAAAGTGTAA
AGCCTGGGGTGCCTAATGAGTGAGCTAACTCACATTAATTGCGTTGCGCTCACTGCCCGCTTTCCAGTCG
GGAAACCTGTCGTGCCAGCGGATCCGCATCTCAATTAGTCAGCAACCATAGTCCCGCCCCTAACTCCGCC
CATCCCGCCCCTAACTCCGCCCAGTTCCGCCCATTCTCCGCCCCATGGCTGACTAATTTTTTTTATTTAT
GCAGAGGCCGAGGCCGCCTCGGCCTCTGAGCTATTCCAGAAGTAGTGAGGAGGCTTTTTTGGAGGCCTAG
GCTTTTGCAAAAAGCTAACTTGTTTATTGCAGCTTATAATGGTTACAAATAAAGCAATAGCATCACAAAT
TTCACAAATAAAGCATTTTTTTCACTGCATTCTAGTTGTGGTTTGTCCAAACTCATCAATGTATCTTATC
ATGTCTGGATCCGCTGCATTAATGAATCGGCCAACGCGCGGGGAGAGGCGGTTTGCGTATTGGGCGCTCT
TCCGCTTCCTCGCTCACTGACTCGCTGCGCTCGGTCGTTCGGCTGCGGCGAGCGGTATCAGCTCACTCAA
AGGCGGTAATACGGTTATCCACAGAATCAGGGGATAACGCAGGAAAGAACATGTGAGCAAAAGGCCAGCA
AAAGGCCAGGAACCGTAAAAAGGCCGCGTTGCTGGCGTTTTTCCATAGGCTCCGCCCCCCTGACGAGCAT
CACAAAAATCGACGCTCAAGTCAGAGGTGGCGAAACCCGACAGGACTATAAAGATACCAGGCGTTTCCCC
CTGGAAGCTCCCTCGTGCGCTCTCCTGTTCCGACCCTGCCGCTTACCGGATACCTGTCCGCCTTTCTCCC
TTCGGGAAGCGTGGCGCTTTCTCATAGCTCACGCTGTAGGTATCTCAGTTCGGTGTAGGTCGTTCGCTCC
AAGCTGGGCTGTGTGCACGAACCCCCCGTTCAGCCCGACCGCTGCGCCTTATCCGGTAACTATCGTCTTG
AGTCCAACCCGGTAAGACACGACTTATCGCCACTGGCAGCAGCCACTGGTAACAGGATTAGCAGAGCGAG
GTATGTAGGCGGTGCTACAGAGTTCTTGAAGTGGTGGCCTAACTACGGCTACACTAGAAGAACAGTATTT
GGTATCTGCGCTCTGCTGAAGCCAGTTACCTTCGGAAAAAGAGTTGGTAGCTCTTGATCCGGCAAACAAA
CCACCGCTGGTAGCGGTGGTTTTTTTGTTTGCAAGCAGCAGATTACGCGCAGAAAAAAAGGATCTCAAGA
AGATCCTTTGATCTTTTCTACGGGGTCTGACGCTCAGTGGAACGAAAACTCACGTTAAGGGATTTTGGTC
ATGAGATTATCAAAAAGGATCTTCACCTAGATCCTTTTAAATTAAAAATGAAGTTTTAAATCAATCTAAA
GTATATATGAGTAAACTTGGTCTGACAGTTACCAATGCTTAATCAGTGAGGCACCTATCTCAGCGATCTG
TCTATTTCGTTCATCCATAGTTGCCTGACTCCCCGTCGTGTAGATAACTACGATACGGGAGGGCTTACCA
TCTGGCCCCAGTGCTGCAATGATACCGCGAGACCCACGCTCACCGGCTCCAGATTTATCAGCAATAAACC
AGCCAGCCGGAAGGGCCGAGCGCAGAAGTGGTCCTGCAACTTTATCCGCCTCCATCCAGTCTATTAATTG
TTGCCGGGAAGCTAGAGTAAGTAGTTCGCCAGTTAATAGTTTGCGCAACGTTGTTGCCATTGCTACAGGC
ATCGTGGTGTCACGCTCGTCGTTTGGTATGGCTTCATTCAGCTCCGGTTCCCAACGATCAAGGCGAGTTA
CATGATCCCCCATGTTGTGCAAAAAAGCGGTTAGCTCCTTCGGTCCTCCGATCGTTGTCAGAAGTAAGTT
GGCCGCAGTGTTATCACTCATGGTTATGGCAGCACTGCATAATTCTCTTACTGTCATGCCATCCGTAAGA
TGCTTTTCTGTGACTGGTGAGTACTCAACCAAGTCATTCTGAGAATAGTGTATGCGGCGACCGAGTTGCT
CTTGCCCGGCGTCAATACGGGATAATACCGCGCCACATAGCAGAACTTTAAAAGTGCTCATCATTGGAAA
ACGTTCTTCGGGGCGAAAACTCTCAAGGATCTTACCGCTGTTGAGATCCAGTTCGATGTAACCCACTCGT
GCACCCAACTGATCTTCAGCATCTTTTACTTTCACCAGCGTTTCTGGGTGAGCAAAAACAGGAAGGCAAA
ATGCCGCAAAAAAGGGAATAAGGGCGACACGGAAATGTTGAATACTCATACTCTTCCTTTTTCAATATTA
TTGAAGCATTTATCAGGGTTATTGTCTCATGAGCGGATACATATTTGAATGTATTTAGAAAAATAAACAA
ATAGGGGTTCCGCGCACATTTCCCCGAAAAGTGCCACCTG
Features (pLannotate 1.2.2; 18 found; start..end, strand, type, name):
      5..384     +  enhancer       CMV enhancer: human cytomegalovirus immediate early enhancer
    386..661     +  promoter       chicken β-actin promoter: No description available
    662..1678    +  intron         chimeric intron: chimera between introns from chicken β-actin and rabbit β-globin
   3714..3755    +  CDS            V5 tag: epitope tag from simian virus 5
   3799..4385    +  misc_feature   IRES2: internal ribosome entry site (IRES) of the encephalomyocarditis virus (EMCV)
   4386..5099    +  CDS            EGFP: EGFP is a basic (constitutively fluorescent) green fluorescent protein published in 1996, derived from Aequorea victoria. It is reported to be a rapidly-maturing weak dimer with moderate acid sensitivity.
   5287..5342    +  polyA_signal   β-globin poly(A) signal: rabbit β-globin polyadenylation signal (Gil and Proudfoot, 1987)
   5757..5773    -  protein_bind   lac operator: The lac repressor binds to the lac operator to inhibit transcription in E. coli. This inhibition can be relieved by adding lactose or isopropyl-β-D-thiogalactopyranoside (IPTG). lac repressor encoded by lacI
   5781..5811    -  promoter       lac promoter: promoter for the E. coli lac operon
   5826..5847    -  protein_bind   CAP binding site: CAP binding activates transcription in the presence of cAMP. E. coli catabolite activator protein
   5860..5899    -  CDS            lacI (fragment): lac repressor; lacI; The lac repressor binds to the lac operator to inhibit transcription in E. coli. This inhibition can be relieved by adding lactose or isopropyl-β-D-thiogalactopyranoside (IPTG).
   5906..5928    +  promoter       SV40 promoter (fragment): SV40 enhancer and early promoter
   5952..6087    +  rep_origin     SV40 ori: SV40 origin of replication
   6107..6241    +  polyA_signal   SV40 poly(A) signal: SV40 polyadenylation signal
   6243..6297    -  CDS            lacI (fragment): lac repressor; lacI; The lac repressor binds to the lac operator to inhibit transcription in E. coli. This inhibition can be relieved by adding lactose or isopropyl-β-D-thiogalactopyranoside (IPTG).
   6480..7068    -  rep_origin     ori: high-copy-number ColE1/pMB1/pBR322/pUC origin of replication
   7239..8099    -  CDS            AmpR: β-lactamase; bla; confers resistance to ampicillin, carbenicillin, and related antibiotics
   8100..8204    -  promoter       AmpR promoter: bla
