[The description below was written by a language model from this plasmid's Addgene catalogue record and pLannotate feature annotations shown in this document.]
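Description:
pCI_Fsx1-V5_GFPnes is a mammalian expression plasmid for producing Fsx1, an archaeal fusexin identified from metagenomic sequence and homologous to the eukaryotic HAP2/GCS1 gamete fusion proteins, together with a green fluorescent marker. The backbone is recorded as pCI. The annotated regulatory elements, however, form a CAG-type cassette of the kind found in pCAGGS-derived vectors: a CMV immediate-early enhancer, the chicken β-actin promoter and a chimeric β-actin/β-globin intron, with a rabbit β-globin polyadenylation signal at the end of the transcription unit. The plasmid is propagated in E. coli through a high-copy ColE1/pUC origin and selected with ampicillin via the β-lactamase gene. An SV40 origin and SV40 poly(A) signal are also present, along with remnants of lac regulatory sequence. No mammalian selection marker is annotated.

The Fsx1 coding sequence is not itself annotated, but presumably occupies the roughly 2 kb unannotated gap between the intron and the V5 epitope tag, which the record places at the C terminus of the insert and which allows immunodetection. The catalogue lists GFPnes as a C-terminal fusion, yet the feature table shows an EMCV IRES between V5 and EGFP. This indicates that the fluorescent protein is translated separately from the same bicistronic mRNA rather than fused to Fsx1. The "nes" in the name suggests a nuclear export signal appended to EGFP, which would restrict fluorescence to the cytoplasm, though no such element is annotated. The stated purpose is cell fusion assays. In these, the EGFP signal would mark the cells expressing Fsx1 so that fusion events, such as multinucleated cells or mixing with a differently labelled population, can be scored.
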