Addgene plasmid #240503: pCI_Fsx1-V5_GFPnes
Purpose: Cell fusion assays
Depositing lab: Benjamin Podbilewicz. Depositing organization: Technion Research and Development Foundation. Publication: Discovery of archaeal fusexins homologous to eukaryotic HAP2/GCS1 gamete fusion proteins. Moi D, Nishio S, Li X, Valansi C, Langleib M, Brukman NG, Flyak K, Dessimoz C, de Sanctis D, Tunyasuvunakool K, Jumper J, Grana M, Romero H, Aguilar PS, Jovine L, Podbilewicz B. Nat Commun. 2022 Jul 6;13(1):3880. doi: 10.1038/s41467-022-31564-1. PubMed 35794124.
Backbone
  Vector backbone: pCI
  Vector type: Mammalian Expression
Growth in bacteria
  Bacterial resistance: Ampicillin, 100 μg/mL
  Growth temperature: 37°C
  Growth strain: DH5alpha
  Copy number: High Copy
Gene/Insert
  Gene/Insert name: Fsx1
  Species: Metagenome archaea
  Tag / fusion protein: V5 (C terminal on insert); GFPnes (C terminal on insert)
  Cloning method: Restriction Enzyme; 5′ cloning site Uknown (unknown if destroyed)
Terms and licenses: Academic/Nonprofit Terms; Industry Terms: Not Available to Industry
How to cite: pCI_Fsx1-V5_GFPnes was a gift from Benjamin Podbilewicz (Addgene plasmid # 240503 ; http://n2t.net/addgene:240503 ; RRID:Addgene_240503)
